>Addgene plasmid #43385 | II-GGCG | depositor partial sequence | sequence record 58650 | II-GGCG sequence 426 bps
CGTCTCGCTTAACCCCAGAGCAGGTCGTGGCAATCGCGAGCAATAACGGCGGAAAACAGGCTTTGGAAAC
GGTGCAGAGGCTCCTTCCAGTGCTGTGCCAAGCGCACGGACTCACCCCAGAGCAGGTCGTGGCAATCGCG
AGCAATAACGGCGGAAAACAGGCTTTGGAAACGGTGCAGAGGCTCCTTCCAGTGCTGTGCCAAGCGCACG
GCCTCACCCCAGAGCAGGTCGTGGCGATCGCAAGCCACGACGGAGGAAAGCAAGCCTTGGAAACAGTACA
GAGGCTGTTGCCTGTGCTGTGCCAAGCGCACGGATTAACCCCAGAGCAGGTCGTGGCAATCGCGAGCAAT
AACGGCGGAAAACAGGCTTTGGAAACGGTGCAGAGGCTCCTTCCAGTGCTGTGCCAAGCGCACGGGCTCA
GAGACG
