>Addgene plasmid #43385 | II-GGCG | addgene partial sequence | sequence record 61303 | M13-F20 5'-TGTAAAACGACGGCCAGT-3'
CTATAGGGCGAATTGGGCCCTCTAGATGCATGCTCGAGCGGCCGCCAGTGTGATGGATATCTGCAGAATT
CGCCCTTGCCGTCCTAGCGCGTCTCGCTTAACCCCAGAGCAGGTCGTGGCAATCGCGAGCAATAACGGCG
GAAAACAGGCTTTGGAAACGGTGCAGAGGCTCCTTCCAGTGCTGTGCCAAGCGCACGGACTCACCCCAGA
GCAGGTCGTGGCAATCGCGAGCAATAACGGCGGAAAACAGGCTTTGGAAACGGTGCAGAGGCTCCTTCCA
GTGCTGTGCCAAGCGCACGGCCTCACCCCAGAGCAGGTCGTGGCGATCGCAAGCCACGACGGAGGAAAGC
AAGCCTTGGAAACAGTACAGAGGCTGTTGCCTGTGCTGTGCCAAGCGCACGGATTAACCCCAGAGCAGGT
CGTGGCAATCGCGAGCAATAACGGCGGAAAACAGGCTTTGGAAACGGTGCAGAGGCTCCTTCCAGTGCTG
TGCCAAGCGCACGGGCTCAGAGACGTGGGCACAGGAAAGAAGGGCGAATTCCAGCACACTGGCGGCCGTT
ACTAGTGGATCCGAGCTCGGTACCAAGCTTGATGCATAGCTTGAGTATTCTATAGTGTCACCTAAATAGC
TTGGCGTAATCATGGTCATAGCTGTTTCCTGTGTGAAATTGTTATCCGCTCACAATTCCACACAACATAC
GAGCCGGAAGCATAAAGTGTAAAGCCTGGGGTGCCTAATGAGTGAGCTAACTCACATTAATTGCGTTGCG
CTCACTGCCCGCTTTCCAGTCGGGAAACCTGTCGTGCCAGCTGCATTAATGAATCGGCCAACGCGCGGGG
AGAGGCGGTTTGCGTATTGGGCGCTCTTCCGCTTCCTCGCTCACTGACTCGCTGCGCTCGGTCGTTCGGC
TGCGGCGAGCGGTATCAGCTCACTCAAAGGCGGTAATACGGTTATCCACAGAATCAGGGGATAACGCAGG
AAAGAACATG
