[The description below was written by a language model from this plasmid's Addgene catalogue record.]
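Description:
II-GGCG is a bacterial cloning plasmid built on the commercial pCRII-TOPO backbone (about 4.0 kb without insert), into which a 426 bp synthetic fragment was placed by TOPO cloning. It is a high-copy plasmid maintained in E. coli, and the record lists both ampicillin and kanamycin resistance, consistent with the dual selection markers of this backbone. No feature table accompanies the entry, so the origin of replication and other backbone elements are not itemised. The sequencing primers listed, T7 on the 5′ side and M13 reverse on the 3′ side, show that the insert sits between the standard priming sites that flank the TOPO cloning site.

The insert shares the plasmid's name and is annotated only as synthetic. The record does not state its composition, and gives no promoter, tag or reporter. The vector type also indicates a storage and cloning plasmid rather than an expression construct. The associated publication describes a TALEN genome-editing system for generating human stem cell-based disease models. Given this context, the name plausibly denotes a pre-assembled block of four TAL effector repeat modules recognising the bases G-G-C-G, with "II" marking its position in an ordered assembly. An insert of roughly four repeat lengths is consistent with this reading, but the catalogue fields do not confirm it. On this interpretation, the plasmid would be one member of a library of multimer building blocks, from which fragments are taken and joined to build custom TALE DNA-binding arrays for site-specific nucleases.
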