Addgene plasmid #43385: II-GGCG
Depositing lab: Chad Cowan & Kiran Musunuru. Depositing organization: Harvard University. Publication: A TALEN Genome-Editing System for Generating Human Stem Cell-Based Disease Models. Ding Q, Lee YK, Schaefer EA, Peters DT, Veres A, Kim K, Kuperwasser N, Motola DL, Meissner TB, Hendriks WT, Trevisan M, Gupta RM, Moisan A, Banks E, Friesen M, Schinzel RT, Xia F, Tang A, Xia Y, Figueroa E, Wann A, Ahfeldt T, Daheron L, Zhang F, Rubin LL, Peng LF, Chung RT, Musunuru K, Cowan CA. Cell Stem Cell. 2012 Dec 12. pii: S1934-5909(12)00645-5. doi: 10.1016/j.stem.2012.11.011. PubMed 23246482.
Backbone
  Vector backbone: pCRII-TOPO
  Backbone manufacturer: Invitrogen
  Backbone size w/o insert (bp): 3973
  Vector type: Bacterial Cloning
Growth in bacteria
  Bacterial resistance: Ampicillin and Kanamycin, 100 & 50 μg/mL
  Growth temperature: 37°C
  Growth strain: Top10
  Copy number: High Copy
Gene/Insert
  Gene/Insert name: II-GGCG
  Species: Synthetic
  Insert size (bp): 426
  Cloning method: TOPO Cloning
  Sequencing primers: 5′ T7; 3′ M13-rev
Terms and licenses: Academic/Nonprofit Terms; Industry Terms: Not Available to Industry
How to cite: II-GGCG was a gift from Chad Cowan & Kiran Musunuru (Addgene plasmid # 43385 ; http://n2t.net/addgene:43385 ; RRID:Addgene_43385)
